Addgene plasmid #196366: pNIC28-BIRC3
Purpose: protein expression of the His-tagged full length protein
Depositing lab: Stefan Knapp. Depositing organization: Goethe-Universitaet Frankfurt am Main.
Backbone
  Vector backbone: pNIC28-Bsa4
  Vector type: Bacterial Expression
Growth in bacteria
  Bacterial resistance: Kanamycin, 50 μg/mL
  Growth temperature: 37°C
  Growth strain: DH5alpha
  Copy number: Unknown
Gene/Insert
  Gene/Insert name: BIRC3/cIAP2
  Species: H. sapiens (human)
  Promoter: T7
  Tag / fusion protein: His6-TEV (N terminal on insert)
  Cloning method: Gibson Cloning
Terms and licenses: Academic/Nonprofit Terms; Industry Terms: Not Available to Industry
How to cite: pNIC28-BIRC3 was a gift from Stefan Knapp (Addgene plasmid # 196366 ; http://n2t.net/addgene:196366 ; RRID:Addgene_196366)
