[The description below was written by a language model from this plasmid's Addgene catalogue record and pLannotate feature annotations shown in this document.]
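Description:
pNIC28-BIRC3 is a bacterial expression plasmid built on the pNIC28-Bsa4 backbone, a pET-type vector for T7-driven protein production in E. coli. It carries the human BIRC3 gene (cIAP2, also known as API2, MIHC or RNF49), inserted by Gibson cloning, for expression of the full-length protein with an N-terminal His6 tag followed by a TEV protease site. This arrangement allows metal-affinity purification and subsequent removal of the tag. BIRC3 is an E3 ubiquitin ligase that regulates caspases and apoptosis and modulates both canonical and non-canonical NF-κB signalling.

In the annotated sequence, a T7 promoter with an adjacent lac operator sits upstream of the T7 gene 10 ribosome binding site and the BIRC3 coding region, and a T7 terminator closes the unit. The plasmid-borne lacI gene, under its own promoter, supplies lac repressor, so transcription stays repressed until it is induced with IPTG in a host that provides T7 RNA polymerase. The N-terminal His6-TEV tag from the catalogue entry is not annotated separately, though there is unannotated space between the RBS and the BIRC3 feature where it would lie. Downstream of the insert, the table shows a His-tag fragment and a short T7 gene 10B-derived fragment. These look like backbone remnants, and the record does not indicate whether they are translated.

Selection is by kanamycin through the aph(3')-Ia gene. Replication uses a ColE1/pMB1-family origin accompanied by the bom region and rop, which moderates copy number; the catalogue lists copy number as unknown. An f1 origin and tetracycline-resistance fragments are also present as backbone elements. The sequence is labelled a partial NGS result.
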