Features (pLannotate 1.2.2; 19 found; start..end, strand, type, name):
     12..34      +  RBS            RBS: efficient ribosome binding site from bacteriophage T7 gene 10 (Olins and Rangwala, 1989)
    108..1919    +  CDS            BIRC3: BIRC3_HUMAN - Also known as API2, MIHC, RNF49. Experimental evidence at protein level: Swiss-Prot protein existence level 1. Multi-functional protein which regulates not only caspases and apoptosis, but also modulates inflammatory signaling and immunity, mitogenic kinase signaling and cell proliferation, as well as cell invasion and metastasis. Acts as an E3 ubiquitin-protein ligase regulating NF-kappa-B signaling and regulates both canonical and non- canonical NF-kappa-B signaling by acting in opposite directions: acts as a positive regulator of the canonical pathway and suppresses constituti
   1985..2002    +  CDS            9xHis (fragment): 9xHis affinity tag
   2012..2061    +  CDS            SET1 (fragment): solubility-enhancement tag derived from T7 phage gene 10B
   2069..2116    +  terminator     T7 terminator: transcription terminator for bacteriophage T7 RNA polymerase
   2153..2581    +  rep_origin     f1 ori (sequence partly withheld): f1 bacteriophage origin of replication; arrow indicates direction of (+) strand synthesis
   2634..2691    +  promoter       AmpR promoter (fragment): bla
   2700..3515    -  CDS            KanR: aminoglycoside phosphotransferase; aph(3')-Ia; confers resistance to kanamycin in bacteria or G418 (Geneticin®) in eukaryotes
   3637..4225    +  rep_origin     ori: high-copy-number ColE1/pMB1/pBR322/pUC origin of replication
   4411..4550    -  misc_feature   bom: basis of mobility region from pBR322
   4652..4843    -  CDS            rop: Rop protein, which maintains plasmids at low copy number; rop
   4860..5240    +  CDS            YPB1_ECOLX: Protein predicted: Swiss-Prot protein existence level 4. From Escherichia coli.
   5312..5603    -  CDS            TcR (fragment): tetracycline efflux protein; tet; confers resistance to tetracycline
   5618..5639    -  protein_bind   CAP binding site: CAP binding activates transcription in the presence of cAMP. E. coli catabolite activator protein
   5652..6734    -  CDS            lacI: lac repressor; lacI; The lac repressor binds to the lac operator to inhibit transcription in E. coli. This inhibition can be relieved by adding lactose or isopropyl-β-D-thiogalactopyranoside (IPTG).
   6735..6812    -  promoter       lacI promoter: lacI
   6820..7099    -  CDS            TcR (fragment): tetracycline efflux protein; tet; confers resistance to tetracycline
   7121..7139    +  promoter       T7 promoter: promoter for bacteriophage T7 RNA polymerase
   7140..7164    +  protein_bind   lac operator: The lac repressor binds to the lac operator to inhibit transcription in E. coli. This inhibition can be relieved by adding lactose or isopropyl-β-D-thiogalactopyranoside (IPTG). lac repressor encoded by lacI
>Addgene plasmid #196366 | pNIC28-BIRC3 | addgene full sequence | sequence record 386071 | Addgene Partial NGS Result
CTAGAAATAATTTTGTTTAACTTTAAGAAGGAGATATACATATGCACCATCATCATCATCATTCTTCTGG
TGTAGATCTGGGTACCGAGAACCTGTACTTCCAATCCATGAACATAGTAGAAAACAGCATATTCTTATCA
AATTTGATGAAAAGCGCCAACACGTTTGAACTGAAATACGACTTGTCATGTGAACTGTACCGAATGTCTA
CGTATTCCACTTTTCCTGCTGGGGTTCCTGTCTCAGAAAGGAGTCTTGCTCGTGCTGGTTTCTATTACAC
TGGTGTGAATGACAAGGTCAAATGCTTCTGTTGTGGCCTGATGCTGGATAACTGGAAAAGAGGAGACAGT
CCTACTGAAAAGCATAAAAAGTTGTATCCTAGCTGCAGATTCGTTCAGAGTCTAAATTCCGTTAACAACT
TGGAAGCTACCTCTCAGCCTACTTTTCCTTCTTCAGTAACAAATTCCACACACTCATTACTTCCGGGTAC
AGAAAACAGTGGATATTTCCGTGGCTCTTATTCAAACTCTCCATCAAATCCTGTAAACTCCAGAGCAAAT
CAAGATTTTTCTGCCTTGATGAGAAGTTCCTACCACTGTGCAATGAATAACGAAAATGCCAGATTACTTA
CTTTTCAGACATGGCCATTGACTTTTCTGTCGCCAACAGATCTGGCAAAAGCAGGCTTTTACTACATAGG
ACCTGGAGACAGAGTGGCTTGCTTTGCCTGTGGTGGAAAATTGAGCAATTGGGAACCGAAGGATAATGCT
ATGTCAGAACACCTGAGACATTTTCCCAAATGCCCATTTATAGAAAATCAGCTTCAAGACACTTCAAGAT
ACACAGTTTCTAATCTGAGCATGCAGACACATGCAGCCCGCTTTAAAACATTCTTTAACTGGCCCTCTAG
TGTTCTAGTTAATCCTGAGCAGCTTGCAAGTGCGGGTTTTTATTATGTGGGTAACAGTGATGATGTCAAA
TGCTTTTGCTGTGATGGTGGACTCAGGTGTTGGGAATCTGGAGATGATCCATGGGTTCAACATGCCAAGT
GGTTTCCAAGGTGTGAGTACTTGATAAGAATTAAAGGACAGGAGTTCATCCGTCAAGTTCAAGCCAGTTA
CCCTCATCTACTTGAACAGCTGCTATCCACATCAGACAGCCCAGGAGATGAAAATGCAGAGTCATCAATT
ATCCATTTTGAACCTGGAGAAGACCATTCAGAAGATGCAATCATGATGAATACTCCTGTGATTAATGCTG
CCGTGGAAATGGGCTTTAGTAGAAGCCTGGTAAAACAGACAGTTCAGAGAAAAATCCTAGCAACTGGAGA
GAATTATAGACTAGTCAATGATCTTGTGTTAGACTTACTCAATGCAGAAGATGAAATAAGGGAAGAGGAG
AGAGAAAGAGCAACTGAGGAAAAAGAATCAAATGATTTATTATTAATCCGGAAGAATAGAATGGCACTTT
TTCAACATTTGACTTGTGTAATTCCAATCCTGGATAGTCTACTAACTGCCGGAATTATTAATGAACAAGA
ACATGATGTTATTAAACAGAAGACACAGACGTCTTTACAAGCAAGAGAACTGATTGATACGATTTTAGTA
AAAGGAAATATTGCAGCCACTGTATTCAGAAACTCTCTGCAAGAAGCTGAAGCTGTGTTATATGAGCATT
TATTTGTGCAACAGGACATAAAATATATTCCCACAGAAGATGTTTCAGATCTACCAGTGGAAGAACAATT
GCGGAGACTACAAGAAGAAAGAACATGTAAAGTGTGTATGGACAAAGAAGTGTCCATAGTGTTTATTCCT
TGTGGTCATCTAGTAGTATGCAAAGATTGTGCTCCTTCTTTAAGAAAGTGTCCTATTTGTAGGAGTACAA
TCAAGGGTACAGTTCGTACATTTCTTTCATAACAGTAAAGGTGGATACGGATCCGAATTCGAGCTCCGTC
GACAAGCTTGCGGCCGCACTCGAGCACCACCACCACCACCACTGAGATCCGGCTGCTAACAAAGCCCGAA
AGGAAGCTGAGTTGGCTGCTGCCACCGCTGAGCAATAACTAGCATAACCCCTTGGGGCCTCTAAACGGGT
CTTGAGGGGTTTTTTGCTGAAAGGAGGAACTATATCCGGATTGGCGAATGGG
[124 nt withheld, positions 2153-2276]
C
[91 nt withheld, positions 2278-2368]
A
[49 nt withheld, positions 2370-2418]
CCTTTGACGTTGGAGTCCACGTTCTTT
[37 nt withheld, positions 2446-2482]
ACCCTATCTCGGTCTATTCTTTTGATTTATAAGGGATTTTGCCGATTTCGGCCTATTGGTTAAAAAATGA
GCTGATTTAACAAAAATTTAACGCGAATTTTAACAAAATATTAACGCTTACAATTTAGGTGGCACTTTTC
GGGGAAATGTGCGCGGAACCCCTATTTGTTTATTTTTCTAAATACATTCAAATATGTATCCGCTCATGAA
TTAATTCTTAGAAAAACTCATCGAGCATCAAATGAAACTGCAATTTATTCATATCAGGATTATCAATACC
ATATTTTTGAAAAAGCCGTTTCTGTAATGAAGGAGAAAACTCACCGAGGCAGTTCCATAGGATGGCAAGA
TCCTGGTATCGGTCTGCGATTCCGACTCGTCCAACATCAATACAACCTATTAATTTCCCCTCGTCAAAAA
TAAGGTTATCAAGTGAGAAATCACCATGAGTGACGACTGAATCCGGTGAGAATGGCAAAAGTTTATGCAT
TTCTTTCCAGACTTGTTCAACAGGCCAGCCATTACGCTCGTCATCAAAATCACTCGCATCAACCAAACCG
TTATTCATTCGTGATTGCGCCTGAGCGAGACGAAATACGCGATCGCTGTTAAAAGGACAATTACAAACAG
GAATCGAATGCAACCGGCGCAGGAACACTGCCAGCGCATCAACAATATTTTCACCTGAATCAGGATATTC
TTCTAATACCTGGAATGCTGTTTTCCCGGGGATCGCAGTGGTGAGTAACCATGCATCATCAGGAGTACGG
ATAAAATGCTTGATGGTCGGAAGAGGCATAAATTCCGTCAGCCAGTTTAGTCTGACCATCTCATCTGTAA
CATCATTGGCAACGCTACCTTTGCCATGTTTCAGAAACAACTCTGGCGCATCGGGCTTCCCATACAATCG
ATAGATTGTCGCACCTGATTGCCCGACATTATCGCGAGCCCATTTATACCCATATAAATCAGCATCCATG
TTGGAATTTAATCGCGGCCTAGAGCAAGACGTTTCCCGTTGAATATGGCTCATAACACCCCTTGTATTAC
TGTTTATGTAAGCAGACAGTTTTATTGTTCATGACCAAAATCCCTTAACGTGAGTTTTCGTTCCACTGAG
CGTCAGACCCCGTAGAAAAGATCAAAGGATCTTCTTGAGATCCTTTTTTTCTGCGCGTAATCTGCTGCTT
GCAAACAAAAAAACCACCGCTACCAGCGGTGGTTTGTTTGCCGGATCAAGAGCTACCAACTCTTTTTCCG
AAGGTAACTGGCTTCAGCAGAGCGCAGATACCAAATACTGTCCTTCTAGTGTAGCCGTAGTTAGGCCACC
ACTTCAAGAACTCTGTAGCACCGCCTACATACCTCGCTCTGCTAATCCTGTTACCAGTGGCTGCTGCCAG
TGGCGATAAGTCGTGTCTTACCGGGTTGGACTCAAGACGATAGTTACCGGATAAGGCGCAGCGGTCGGGC
TGAACGGGGGGTTCGTGCACACAGCCCAGCTTGGAGCGAACGACCTACACCGAACTGAGATACCTACAGC
GTGAGCTATGAGAAAGCGCCACGCTTCCCGAAGGGAGAAAGGCGGACAGGTATCCGGTAAGCGGCAGGGT
CGGAACAGGAGAGCGCACGAGGGAGCTTCCAGGGGGAAACGCCTGGTATCTTTATAGTCCTGTCGGGTTT
CGCCACCTCTGACTTGAGCGTCGATTTTTGTGATGCTCGTCAGGGGGGCGGAGCCTATGGAAAAACGCCA
GCAACGCGGCCTTTTTACGGTTCCTGGCCTTTTGCTGGCCTTTTGCTCACATGTTCTTTCCTGCGTTATC
CCCTGATTCTGTGGATAACCGTATTACCGCCTTTGAGTGAGCTGATACCGCTCGCCGCAGCCGAACGACC
GAGCGCAGCGAGTCAGTGAGCGAGGAAGCGGAAGAGCGCCTGATGCGGTATTTTCTCCTTACGCATCTGT
GCGGTATTTCACACCGCAATGGTGCACTCTCAGTACAATCTGCTCTGATGCCGCATAGTTAAGCCAGTAT
ACACTCCGCTATCGCTACGTGACTGGGTCATGGCTGCGCCCCGACACCCGCCAACACCCGCTGACGCGCC
CTGACGGGCTTGTCTGCTCCCGGCATCCGCTTACAGACAAGCTGTGACCGTCTCCGGGAGCTGCATGTGT
CAGAGGTTTTCACCGTCATCACCGAAACGCGCGAGGCAGCTGCGGTAAAGCTCATCAGCGTGGTCGTGAA
GCGATTCACAGATGTCTGCCTGTTCATCCGCGTCCAGCTCGTTGAGTTTCTCCAGAAGCGTTAATGTCTG
GCTTCTGATAAAGCGGGCCATGTTAAGGGCGGTTTTTTCCTGTTTGGTCACTGATGCCTCCGTGTAAGGG
GGATTTCTGTTCATGGGGGTAATGATACCGATGAAACGAGAGAGGATGCTCACGATACGGGTTACTGATG
ATGAACATGCCCGGTTACTGGAACGTTGTGAGGGTAAACAACTGGCGGTATGGATGCGGCGGGACCAGAG
AAAAATCACTCAGGGTCAATGCCAGCGCTTCGTTAATACAGATGTAGGTGTTCCACAGGGTAGCCAGCAG
CATCCTGCGATGCAGATCCGGAACATAATGGTGCAGGGCGCTGACTTCCGCGTTTCCAGACTTTACGAAA
CACGGAAACCGAAGACCATTCATGTTGTTGCTCAGGTCGCAGACGTTTTGCAGCAGCAGTCGCTTCACGT
TCGCTCGCGTATCGGTGATTCATTCTGCTAACCAGTAAGGCAACCCCGCCAGCCTAGCCGGGTCCTCAAC
GACAGGAGCACGATCATGCGCACCCGTGGGGCCGCCATGCCGGCGATAATGGCCTGCTTCTCGCCGAAAC
GTTTGGTGGCGGGACCAGTGACGAAGGCTTGAGCGAGGGCGTGCAAGATTCCGAATACCGCAAGCGACAG
GCCGATCATCGTCGCGCTCCAGCGAAAGCGGTCCTCGCCGAAAATGACCCAGAGCGCTGCCGGCACCTGT
CCTACGAGTTGCATGATAAAGAAGACAGTCATAAGTGCGGCGACGATAGTCATGCCCCGCGCCCACCGGA
AGGAGCTGACTGGGTTGAAGGCTCTCAAGGGCATCGGTCGAGATCCCGGTGCCTAATGAGTGAGCTAACT
TACATTAATTGCGTTGCGCTCACTGCCCGCTTTCCAGTCGGGAAACCTGTCGTGCCAGCTGCATTAATGA
ATCGGCCAACGCGCGGGGAGAGGCGGTTTGCGTATTGGGCGCCAGGGTGGTTTTTCTTTTCACCAGTGAG
ACGGGCAACAGCTGATTGCCCTTCACCGCCTGGCCCTGAGAGAGTTGCAGCAAGCGGTCCACGCTGGTTT
GCCCCAGCAGGCGAAAATCCTGTTTGATGGTGGTTAACGGCGGGATATAACATGAGCTGTCTTCGGTATC
GTCGTATCCCACTACCGAGATATCCGCACCAACGCGCAGCCCGGACTCGGTAATGGCGCGCATTGCGCCC
AGCGCCATCTGATCGTTGGCAACCAGCATCGCAGTGGGAACGATGCCCTCATTCAGCATTTGCATGGTTT
GTTGAAAACCGGACATGGCACTCCAGTCGCCTTCCCGTTCCGCTATCGGCTGAATTTGATTGCGAGTGAG
ATATTTATGCCAGCCAGCCAGACGCAGACGCGCCGAGACAGAACTTAATGGGCCCGCTAACAGCGCGATT
TGCTGGTGACCCAATGCGACCAGATGCTCCACGCCCAGTCGCGTACCGTCTTCATGGGAGAAAATAATAC
TGTTGATGGGTGTCTGGTCAGAGACATCAAGAAATAACGCCGGAACATTAGTGCAGGCAGCTTCCACAGC
AATGGCATCCTGGTCATCCAGCGGATAGTTAATGATCAGCCCACTGACGCGTTGCGCGAGAAGATTGTGC
ACCGCCGCTTTACAGGCTTCGACGCCGCTTCGTTCTACCATCGACACCACCACGCTGGCACCCAGTTGAT
CGGCGCGAGATTTAATCGCCGCGACAATTTGCGACGGCGCGTGCAGGGCCAGACTGGAGGTGGCAACGCC
AATCAGCAACGACTGTTTGCCCGCCAGTTGTTGTGCCACGCGGTTGGGAATGTAATTCAGCTCCGCCATC
GCCGCTTCCACTTTTTCCCGCGTTTTCGCAGAAACGTGGCTGGCCTGGTTCACCACGCGGGAAACGGTCT
GATAAGAGACACCGGCATACTCTGCGACATCGTATAACGTTACTGGTTTCACATTCACCACCCTGAATTG
ACTCTCTTCCGGGCGCTATCATGCCATACCGCGAAAGGTTTTGCGCCATTCGATGGTGTCCGGGATCTCG
ACGCTCTCCCTTATGCGACTCCTGCATTAGGAAGCAGCCCAGTAGTAGGTTGAGGCCGTTGAGCACCGCC
GCCGCAAGGAATGGTGCATGCAAGGAGATGGCGCCCAACAGTCCCCCGGCCACGGGGCCTGCCACCATAC
CCACGCCGAAACAAGCGCTCATGAGCCCGAAGTGGCGAGCCCGATCTTCCCCATCGGTGATGTCGGCGAT
ATAGGCGCCAGCAACCGCACCTGTGGCGCCGGTGATGCCGGCCACGATGCGTCCGGCGTAGAGGATCGAG
ATCTCGATCCCGCGAAATTAATACGACTCACTATAGGGGAATTGTGAGCGGATAACAATTCCCCT
